Addgene plasmid #174285: pAPM-miR30-TMEM173-ts3
Purpose: TMEM173 knockdown
Depositing lab: Jeremy Luban. Depositing organization: University of Massachusetts, Worcester. Publication: IFIH1 (MDA5) is required for innate immune detection of intron-containing RNA expressed from the HIV-1 provirus. Guney MH, Nagalekshmi K, McCauley SM, Carbone C, Aydemir O, Luban J. Proc Natl Acad Sci U S A. 2024 Jul 16;121(29):e2404349121. doi: 10.1073/pnas.2404349121. Epub 2024 Jul 10. PubMed 38985764.
Backbone
  Vector backbone: pAPM-miR30
  Vector type: Lentiviral, RNAi
  Selectable markers: Puromycin
Growth in bacteria
  Bacterial resistance: Ampicillin, 100 μg/mL
  Growth temperature: 30°C
  Growth strain: NEB Stable
  Copy number: High Copy
Gene/Insert
  Gene/Insert name: TMEM173 shRNA
  gRNA/shRNA sequence: TAATGCTGATTGTAAGTTCGAA
  Species: H. sapiens (human)
  Entrez Gene: STING1 (a.k.a. ERIS, MITA, MPYS, NET23, SAVI, STING, STING-beta, TMEM173, hMITA, hSTING)
  Promoter: SFFV
  Cloning method: Restriction Enzyme; 5′ cloning site unknown (unknown if destroyed)
Terms and licenses: Academic/Nonprofit Terms; Industry Terms: Not Available to Industry
Depositor comments: Please visit https://doi.org/10.1101/2023.11.17.567619 for bioRxiv preprint.
How to cite: pAPM-miR30-TMEM173-ts3 was a gift from Jeremy Luban (Addgene plasmid # 174285 ; http://n2t.net/addgene:174285 ; RRID:Addgene_174285)
