[The description below was written by a language model from this plasmid's Addgene catalogue record and pLannotate feature annotations shown in this document.]
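Description:
pAPM-miR30-TMEM173-ts3 is an HIV-1-based lentiviral RNAi vector built on the pAPM-miR30 backbone and designed to knock down human TMEM173, the gene now named STING1, which encodes the STING innate immune adaptor. In bacteria it is maintained through a high-copy ColE1/pUC-type origin and selected with ampicillin via the β-lactamase gene. The annotated full sequence is about 6.3 kb.

The transfer cassette begins with a CMV enhancer/promoter fused to a truncated 5' LTR, an arrangement that drives production of the genomic RNA in packaging cells. This is followed by the Ψ packaging signal with an adjoining gag fragment, the Rev response element for Rev-dependent nuclear export of the unspliced genome, and the cPPT/CTS element, which aids nuclear import and transduction. It ends in a second truncated LTR at the 3' end. Between these viral elements, the SFFV LTR promoter drives a single Pol II transcript. That transcript encodes puromycin N-acetyltransferase (pac), followed immediately by a short hairpin embedded between 5' and 3' flanking fragments of human miR-30a. Because the shRNA sits in a microRNA scaffold downstream of the resistance gene, it is processed by the endogenous miRNA pathway, and puromycin selection is linked to expression of the knockdown hairpin. The "ts3" suffix suggests one of several target sites against this gene, though the record does not say so explicitly.

The construct is used to generate lentiviral particles for stable STING depletion in human cells. The associated publication concerns innate immune sensing of intron-containing RNA from the HIV-1 provirus. The cloning sites used for the hairpin are not recorded.
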