Features (pLannotate 1.2.2; 19 found; start..end, strand, type, name):
     79..458     +  enhancer       CMV enhancer: human cytomegalovirus immediate early enhancer
    459..658     +  promoter       CMV promoter: human cytomegalovirus (CMV) immediate early promoter
    676..856     +  LTR            5' LTR (truncated): truncated 5' long terminal repeat (LTR) from HIV-1
    903..1028    +  misc_feature   HIV-1 Ψ: packaging signal of human immunodeficiency virus type 1
   1012..1350    +  CDS            HIV-1 gag (fragment): gag protein from human immunodeficiency virus 1; gag
   1525..1758    +  misc_feature   RRE: The Rev response element (RRE) of HIV-1 allows for Rev-dependent mRNA export from the nucleus to the cytoplasm.
   2135..2235    +  CDS            Rev (fragment): human immunodeficiency virus 1 (HIV-1) Rev protein; rev; enhances nuclear export of unspliced and incompletely spliced viral mRNAs
   2285..2402    +  misc_feature   cPPT/CTS: central polypurine tract and central termination sequence of HIV-1
   2539..2946    +  promoter       SFFV promoter: spleen focus-forming virus long terminal repeat (LTR) promoter
   2967..3563    +  CDS            pac: PUAC_STRAD - Protein predicted: Swiss-Prot protein existence level 4. Detoxification of puromycin. From Streptomyces alboniger.
   3588..3633    +  ncRNA          5' miR-30a (fragment): sequence upstream of the 71-nt precursor of the human miR-30a microRNA (Zeng et al., 2002) miRNA
   3703..3728    +  ncRNA          3' miR-30a (fragment): sequence downstream of the 71-nt precursor of the human miR-30a microRNA (Zeng et al., 2002) miRNA
   3758..3777    +  misc_feature   cPPT/CTS (fragment): central polypurine tract and central termination sequence of HIV-1
   3809..3989    +  LTR            5' LTR (truncated): truncated 5' long terminal repeat (LTR) from HIV-1
   4060..4648    -  rep_origin     ori: high-copy-number ColE1/pMB1/pBR322/pUC origin of replication
   4819..5679    -  CDS            AmpR: β-lactamase; bla; confers resistance to ampicillin, carbenicillin, and related antibiotics
   5680..5784    -  promoter       AmpR promoter: bla
   5843..5895    -  misc_feature   bom (fragment): basis of mobility region from pBR322
   6057..67      +  promoter       SV40 promoter (across the origin): SV40 enhancer and early promoter
>Addgene plasmid #174285 | pAPM-miR30-TMEM173-ts3 | addgene full sequence | sequence record 343470 | Addgene NGS Result
CGCCTCTGCCTCTGAGCTATTCCAGAAGTAGTGAGGAGGCTTTTTTGGAGGCCTAGGCTTTTGCAAAAAG
CTCGCGTTGACATTGATTATTGACTAGTTATTAATAGTAATCAATTACGGGGTCATTAGTTCATAGCCCA
TATATGGAGTTCCGCGTTACATAACTTACGGTAAATGGCCCGCCTGGCTGACCGCCCAACGACCCCCGCC
CATTGACGTCAATAATGACGTATGTTCCCATAGTAACGCCAATAGGGACTTTCCATTGACGTCAATGGGT
GGAGTATTTACGGTAAACTGCCCACTTGGCAGTACATCAAGTGTATCATATGCCAAGTACGCCCCCTATT
GACGTCAATGACGGTAAATGGCCCGCCTGGCATTATGCCCAGTACATGACCTTATGGGACTTTCCTACTT
GGCAGTACATCTACGTATTAGTCATCGCTATTACCATGGTGATGCGGTTTTGGCAGTACATCAATGGGCG
TGGATAGCGGTTTGACTCACGGGGATTTCCAAGTCTCCACCCCATTGACGTCAATGGGAGTTTGTTTTGG
CACCAAAATCAACGGGACTTTCCAAAATGTCGTAACAACTCCGCCCCATTGACGCAAATGGGCGGTAGGC
GTGTACGGTGGGAGGTCTATATAAGCAGCGCGTTTTGCCTGTACTGGGTCTCTCTGGTTAGACCAGATCT
GAGCCTGGGAGCTCTCTGGCTAACTAGGGAACCCACTGCTTAAGCCTCAATAAAGCTTGCCTTGAGTGCT
TCAAGTAGTGTGTGCCCGTCTGTTGTGAGACTCTGGTAACTAGAGATCCCTCAGACCCTTTTAGTCAGTG
TGGAAAATCTCTAGCAGTGGCGCCCGAACAGGGACTTGAAAGCGAAAGGGAAACCAGAGGAGCTCTCTCG
ACGCAGGACTCGGCTTGCTGAAGCGCGCACGGCAAGAGGCGAGGGGCGGCGACTGGTGAGTACGCCAAAA
ATTTTGACTAGCGGAGGCTAGAAGGAGAGAGATGGGTGCGAGAGCGTCAGTATTAAGCGGGGGAGAATTA
GATCGCGATGGGAAAAAATTCGGTTAAGGCCAGGGGGAAAGAAAAAATATAAATTAAAACATATAGTATG
GGCAAGCAGGGAGCTAGAACGATTCGCAGTTAATCCTGGCCTGTTAGAAACATCAGAAGGCTGTAGACAA
ATACTGGGACAGCTACAACCATCCCTTCAGACAGGATCAGAAGAACTTAGATCATTATATAATACAGTAG
CAACCCTCTATTGTGTGCATCAAAGGATAGAGATAAAAGACACCAAGGAAGCTTTAGACAAGATAGAGGA
AGAGCAAAACAAAAGTAAGACCACCGCACAGCAAGCGGCCGGCCGCTGATCTTCAGACCTGGAGGAGGAG
ATATGAGGGACAATTGGAGAAGTGAATTATATAAATATAAAGTAGTAAAAATTGAACCATTAGGAGTAGC
ACCCACCAAGGCAAAGAGAAGAGTGGTGCAGAGAGAAAAAAGAGCAGTGGGAATAGGAGCTTTGTTCCTT
GGGTTCTTGGGAGCAGCAGGAAGCACTATGGGCGCAGCGTCAATGACGCTGACGGTACAGGCCAGACAAT
TATTGTCTGGTATAGTGCAGCAGCAGAACAATTTGCTGAGGGCTATTGAGGCGCAACAGCATCTGTTGCA
ACTCACAGTCTGGGGCATCAAGCAGCTCCAGGCAAGAATCCTGGCTGTGGAAAGATACCTAAAGGATCAA
CAGCTCCTGGGGATTTGGGGTTGCTCTGGAAAACTCATTTGCACCACTGCTGTGCCTTGGAATGCTAGTT
GGAGTAATAAATCTCTGGAACAGATTTGGAATCACACGACTTGGATGGAGTGGGACAGAGAAATTAACAA
TTACACAAGCTTAATACACTCCTTAATTGAAGAATCGCAAAACCAGCAAGAAAAGAATGAACAAGAATTA
TTGGAATTAGATAAATGGGCAAGTTTGTGGAATTGGTTTAACATAACAAATTGGCTGTGGTATATAAAAT
TATTCATAATGATAGTAGGAGGCTTGGTAGGTTTAAGAATAGTTTTTGCTGTACTTTCTATAGTGAATAG
AGTTAGGCAGGGATATTCACCATTATCGTTTCAGACCCACCTCCCAACCCCGAGGGGACCCGACAGGCCC
GAAGGAATAGAAGAAGAAGGTGGAGAGAGAGACAGAGACAGATCCATTCGATTAGTGAACGGATCGGCAC
TGCGTGCGCCAATTCTGCAGACAAATGGCAGTATTCATCCACAATTTTAAAAGAAAAGGGGGGATTGGGG
GGTACAGTGCAGGGGAAAGAATAGTAGACATAATAGCAACAGACATACAAACTAAAGAATTACAAAAACA
AATTACAAAAATTCAAAATTTTCGGGTTTATTACAGGGACAGCAGAGATCCAGTTTGGTTAATTAACTGC
AGCCCCGATAAAATAAAAGATTTTATTTAGTCTCCAGAAAAAGGGGGGAATGAAAGACCCCACCTGTAGG
TTTGGCAAGCTAGCTGCAGTAACGCCATTTTGCAAGGCATGGAAAAATACCAAACCAAGAATAGAGAAGT
TCAGATCAAGGGCGGGTACATGAAAATAGCTAACGTTGGGCCAAACAGGATATCTGCGGTGAGCAGTTTC
GGCCCCGGCCCGGGGCCAAGAACAGATGGTCACCGCAGTTTCGGCCCCGGCCCGAGGCCAAGAACAGATG
GTCCCCAGATATGGCCCAACCCTCAGCAGTTTCTTAAGACCCATCAGATGTTTCCAGGCTCCCCCAAGGA
CCTGAAATGACCCTGCGCCTTATTTGAATTAACCAATCAGCCTGCTTCTCGCTTCTGTTCGCGCGCTTCT
GCTTCCCGAGCTCTATAAAAGAGCTCACAACCCCTCACTCGGCGCGCCAGTCCTCCGACAGACTGAGTCG
CCCGGGGGTCTAGAACGCGTGCCGCCATGACCGAATACAAACCTACCGTGAGGCTGGCTACAAGAGATGA
TGTCCCAAGGGCTGTGAGAACACTGGCCGCCGCTTTTGCCGATTACCCTGCCACACGCCACACTGTGGAC
CCAGATCGGCATATCGAGAGAGTGACTGAGCTGCAGGAACTGTTCCTGACCCGAGTGGGCCTGGACATTG
GGAAGGTCTGGGTCGCAGACGATGGAGCAGCTGTGGCTGTCTGGACCACACCAGAGAGCGTGGAAGCCGG
AGCTGTCTTTGCAGAGATCGGCCCTAGAATGGCAGAACTGAGCGGCTCCAGGCTGGCAGCACAGCAGCAG
ATGGAGGGACTGCTGGCCCCACACAGGCCTAAGGAACCAGCATGGTTCCTGGCTACCGTGGGGGTCTCTC
CTGACCATCAGGGCAAAGGACTGGGAAGTGCTGTGGTCCTGCCAGGAGTGGAGGCTGCAGAACGAGCTGG
AGTCCCTGCATTTCTGGAGACCTCTGCTCCACGAAACCTGCCCTTCTATGAACGGCTGGGCTTTACTGTG
ACCGCAGATGTGGAGGTCCCCGAAGGACCTAGGACCTGGTGCATGACACGCAAACCCGGCGCCTGAGCGA
TCGCCGCGGCCGCCTTCTTAACCCAACAGAAGGCTCGAGAAGGTATATTGCTGTTGACAGTGAGCGCTCG
AACTTACAATCAGCATTATAGTGAAGCCACAGATGTATAATGCTGATTGTAAGTTCGAATGCCTACTGCC
TCGGACTTCAAGGGGCTAGAATTCGGCAGCTGTAGATCTTAGCCACTTTTTAAAAGAAAAGGGGGGACTG
GAAGGGCTAACTGCATCCGGACTGTACTGGGTCTCTCTGGTTAGACCAGATCTGAGCCTGGGAGCTCTCT
GGCTAACTAGGGAACCCACTGCTTAAGCCTCAATAAAGCTTGCCTTGAGTGCTTCAAGTAGTGTGTGCCC
GTCTGTTGTGTGACTCTGGTAACTAGAGATCCCTCAGACCCTTTTAGTCAGTGTGGAAAATCTCTAGCAG
GGCCCGTTTCATGTGAGCAAAAGGCCAGCAAAAGGCCAGGAACCGTAAAAAGGCCGCGTTGCTGGCGTTT
TTCCATAGGCTCCGCCCCCCTGACGAGCATCACAAAAATCGACGCTCAAGTCAGAGGTGGCGAAACCCGA
CAGGACTATAAAGATACCAGGCGTTTCCCCCTGGAAGCTCCCTCGTGCGCTCTCCTGTTCCGACCCTGCC
GCTTACCGGATACCTGTCCGCCTTTCTCCCTTCGGGAAGCGTGGCGCTTTCTCATAGCTCACGCTGTAGG
TATCTCAGTTCGGTGTAGGTCGTTCGCTCCAAGCTGGGCTGTGTGCACGAACCCCCCGTTCAGCCCGACC
GCTGCGCCTTATCCGGTAACTATCGTCTTGAGTCCAACCCGGTAAGACACGACTTATCGCCACTGGCAGC
AGCCACTGGTAACAGGATTAGCAGAGCGAGGTATGTAGGCGGTGCTACAGAGTTCTTGAAGTGGTGGCCT
AACTACGGCTACACTAGAAGAACAGTATTTGGTATCTGCGCTCTGCTGAAGCCAGTTACCTTCGGAAAAA
GAGTTGGTAGCTCTTGATCCGGCAAACAAACCACCGCTGGTAGCGGTGGTTTTTTTGTTTGCAAGCAGCA
GATTACGCGCAGAAAAAAAGGATCTCAAGAAGATCCTTTGATCTTTTCTACGGGGTCTGACGCTCAGTGG
AACGAAAACTCACGTTAAGGGATTTTGGTCATGAGATTATCAAAAAGGATCTTCACCTAGATCCTTTTAA
ATTAAAAATGAAGTTTTAAATCAATCTAAAGTATATATGAGTAAACTTGGTCTGACAGTTACCAATGCTT
AATCAGTGAGGCACCTATCTCAGCGATCTGTCTATTTCGTTCATCCATAGTTGCCTGACTCCCCGTCGTG
TAGATAACTACGATACGGGAGGGCTTACCATCTGGCCCCAGTGCTGCAATGATACCGCGAGACCCACGCT
CACCGGCTCCAGATTTATCAGCAATAAACCAGCCAGCCGGAAGGGCCGAGCGCAGAAGTGGTCCTGCAAC
TTTATCCGCCTCCATCCAGTCTATTAATTGTTGCCGGGAAGCTAGAGTAAGTAGTTCGCCAGTTAATAGT
TTGCGCAACGTTGTTGCCATTGCTACAGGCATCGTGGTGTCACGCTCGTCGTTTGGTATGGCTTCATTCA
GCTCCGGTTCCCAACGATCAAGGCGAGTTACATGATCCCCCATGTTGTGCAAAAAAGCGGTTAGCTCCTT
CGGTCCTCCGATCGTTGTCAGAAGTAAGTTGGCCGCAGTGTTATCACTCATGGTTATGGCAGCACTGCAT
AATTCTCTTACTGTCATGCCATCCGTAAGATGCTTTTCTGTGACTGGTGAGTACTCAACCAAGTCATTCT
GAGAATAGTGTATGCGGCGACCGAGTTGCTCTTGCCCGGCGTCAATACGGGATAATACCGCGCCACATAG
CAGAACTTTAAAAGTGCTCATCATTGGAAAACGTTCTTCGGGGCGAAAACTCTCAAGGATCTTACCGCTG
TTGAGATCCAGTTCGATGTAACCCACTCGTGCACCCAACTGATCTTCAGCATCTTTTACTTTCACCAGCG
TTTCTGGGTGAGCAAAAACAGGAAGGCAAAATGCCGCAAAAAAGGGAATAAGGGCGACACGGAAATGTTG
AATACTCATACTCTTCCTTTTTCAATATTATTGAAGCATTTATCAGGGTTATTGTCTCATGAGCGGATAC
ATATTTGAATGTATTTAGAAAAATAAACAAATAGGGGTTCCGCGCACATTTCCCCGAAAAGTGCCACCTG
ACGTCGACGGATCGGGAGATCTCCCGATCCCCTATGGTGCACTCTCAGTACAATCTGCTCTGATGCCGCA
TAGTTAAGCCAGTATCTGCTCCCTGCTTGTGTGTTGGAGGTCGCTGAGTAGTGCGCGAGCAAAATTTAAG
CTACAACAAGGCAAGGCTTGACCGACAATTGCATGAAGAATCTGCTTAGGGTTAGGCGTTTTGCGCTGCT
TCGCGATGTACGGGCCAGATATACGCGCTGTGGAATGTGTGTCAGTTAGGGTGTGGAAAGTCCCCAGGCT
CCCCAGCAGGCAGAAGTATGCAAAGCATGCATCTCAATTAGTCAGCAACCAGGTGTGGAAAGTCCCCAGG
CTCCCCAGCAGGCAGAAGTATGCAAAGCATGCATCTCAATTAGTCAGCAACCATAGTCCCGCCCCTAACT
CCGCCCATCCCGCCCCTAACTCCGCCCAGTTCCGCCCATTCTCCGCCCCATGGCTGACTAATTTTTTTTA
TTTATGCAGAGGCCGAGGC
